Addgene plasmid #203475: pAG416GAL10-WNV_NS2B-GS-NS3
Purpose: Expresses WNV NS2B-NS3 protease (with GS linker) from a GAL10 promoter with a URA3 marker
Depositing lab: Alejandro Chavez. Depositing organization: University of California, San Diego (UCSD). Publication: A multiplex method for rapidly identifying viral protease inhibitors. Hong SJ, Resnick SJ, Iketani S, Cha JW, Albert BA, Fazekas CT, Chang CW, Liu H, Dagan S, Abagyan MR, Fajtova P, Culbertson B, Brace B, Reddem ER, Forouhar F, Glickman JF, Balkovec JM, Stockwell BR, Shapiro L, O'Donoghue AJ, Sabo Y, Freundlich JS, Ho DD, Chavez A. Mol Syst Biol. 2025 Feb;21(2):158-172. doi: 10.1038/s44320-024-00082-1. Epub 2025 Jan 6. PubMed 39762652.
Backbone
  Vector backbone: pAG416GAL10-ccdB-6stop
  Vector type: Yeast Expression
  Selectable markers: URA3
Growth in bacteria
  Bacterial resistance: Ampicillin, 100 μg/mL
  Growth temperature: 37°C
  Growth strain: DH5alpha
  Copy number: Unknown
Gene/Insert
  Gene/Insert name: WNV NS2B-GS-NS3 (alt name: West Nile Virus NS2B-GS-NS3)
  Entrez Gene: POLY (a.k.a. WNVNY99_gp1)
  Promoter: GAL10
  Cloning method: Gateway Cloning
  Sequencing primers: 5′ tggggctctttacatttcca
Terms and licenses: Academic/Nonprofit Terms; Industry Terms: Not Available to Industry
How to cite: pAG416GAL10-WNV_NS2B-GS-NS3 was a gift from Alejandro Chavez (Addgene plasmid # 203475 ; http://n2t.net/addgene:203475 ; RRID:Addgene_203475)
