[The description below was written by a language model from this plasmid's Addgene catalogue record and pLannotate feature annotations shown in this document.]
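Description:
pAG416GAL10-WNV_NS2B-GS-NS3 is a yeast expression shuttle plasmid built on the pAG416GAL10-ccdB-6stop Gateway destination backbone. It replicates in E. coli through a high-copy ColE1/pUC-type origin with ampicillin selection (AmpR under its own bla promoter). In Saccharomyces cerevisiae it is maintained by a CEN/ARS element, in which the CEN6 centromere fused to an autonomously replicating sequence gives stable, low-copy inheritance. Yeast transformants are selected by uracil prototrophy through the URA3 marker and its native promoter, which can also be counterselected with 5-FOA. The backbone retains pBluescript-derived remnants, including an f1 origin, T3 and T7 promoters, lac promoter/operator elements and a lacZα fragment.

The payload is a West Nile virus protease cassette in which the NS2B cofactor region is joined to the NS3 protease through a glycine-serine linker, a common way to produce this two-component flaviviral protease as a single polypeptide. The roughly 735 bp insert is annotated as a fragment of the WNV polyprotein. The annotation's text about NS5 is simply the generic database description of the polyprotein entry, not an indication that NS5 is present. The insert is flanked by attB1 and attB2 sites, consistent with Gateway recombination having replaced the ccdB cassette, and is followed by the CYC1 terminator. Transcription is driven from the GAL10 side of the divergent GAL1,10 promoter, which is regulated by Gal4 and induced by galactose. A very short hit annotated as YPet upstream of attB1 is probably an incidental match. The plasmid is used for inducible expression of the WNV protease in yeast, and the associated publication describes a multiplex method for identifying viral protease inhibitors.
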