Features (pLannotate 1.2.2; 24 found; start..end, strand, type, name):
      1..589     +  rep_origin     ori: high-copy-number ColE1/pMB1/pBR322/pUC origin of replication
    772..864     +  CDS            lacI (fragment): lac repressor; lacI; The lac repressor binds to the lac operator to inhibit transcription in E. coli. This inhibition can be relieved by adding lactose or isopropyl-β-D-thiogalactopyranoside (IPTG).
    877..898     +  protein_bind   CAP binding site: CAP binding activates transcription in the presence of cAMP. E. coli catabolite activator protein
    913..943     +  promoter       lac promoter: promoter for the E. coli lac operon
    951..967     +  protein_bind   lac operator: The lac repressor binds to the lac operator to inhibit transcription in E. coli. This inhibition can be relieved by adding lactose or isopropyl-β-D-thiogalactopyranoside (IPTG). lac repressor encoded by lacI
   1012..1030    +  promoter       T3 promoter: promoter for bacteriophage T3 RNA polymerase
   1101..1753    -  promoter       GAL1,10 promoter: GAL1 and GAL10 genes of S. cerevisiae; divergent inducible promoter, regulated by Gal4
   1765..1789    +  CDS            YPet (fragment): yellow fluorescent protein optimized for FRET with CyPet (Nguyen and Daugherty, 2005)
   1827..1851    +  protein_bind   attB1: mutant version of attB; recombination site for the Gateway® BP reaction BP Clonase™
   1860..2594    +  CDS            POLG_WNV (fragment): Experimental evidence at protein level: Swiss-Prot protein existence level 1. [RNA-directed RNA polymerase NS5]: Replicates the viral (+) and (-) RNA genome, and performs the capping of genomes in the cytoplasm (PubMed:17267492). NS5 methylates viral RNA cap at guanine N- 7 and ribose 2'-O positions (PubMed:17267492). Besides its role in RNA genome replication, also prevents the establishment of cellular antiviral state by blocking the interferon-alpha/beta (IFN-alpha/beta) signaling pathway (By similarity). Inhibits host TYK2 and STAT2 phosphorylation, thereby preventing activation of JAK-STA
   2599..2623    -  protein_bind   attB2: mutant version of attB; recombination site for the Gateway® BP reaction BP Clonase™
   2627..2674    +  misc_feature   MCS (fragment): pBluescript multiple cloning site
   2675..2922    +  terminator     CYC1 terminator: S. cerevisiae CYC1; transcription terminator for CYC1
   2941..2959    -  promoter       T7 promoter: promoter for bacteriophage T7 RNA polymerase
   2967..3122    +  CDS            lacZα (fragment): LacZα fragment of β-galactosidase; lacZ fragment
   3126..3554    +  rep_origin     f1 ori (sequence partly withheld): f1 bacteriophage origin of replication; arrow indicates direction of (+) strand synthesis
   3582..3633    -  misc_feature   bom (fragment): basis of mobility region from pBR322
   3712..4515    -  CDS            URA3: orotidine-5'-phosphate decarboxylase, required for uracil biosynthesis; S. cerevisiae URA3; yeast auxotrophic marker, counterselectable with 5-fluoroorotic acid (5-FOA)
   4516..4731    -  promoter       URA3 promoter: S. cerevisiae URA3
   4739..4788    -  misc_feature   bom (fragment): basis of mobility region from pBR322
   4890..4925    -  CDS            rop (fragment): Rop protein, which maintains plasmids at low copy number; rop
   4993..5496    -  misc_feature   CEN/ARS: S. cerevisiae CEN6 centromere fused to an autonomously replicating sequence
   5533..5637    +  promoter       AmpR promoter: bla
   5638..6498    +  CDS            AmpR: β-lactamase; bla; confers resistance to ampicillin, carbenicillin, and related antibiotics
>Addgene plasmid #203475 | pAG416GAL10-WNV_NS2B-GS-NS3 | addgene full sequence | sequence record 402805 | Addgene NGS Result
TTGAGATCCTTTTTTTCTGCGCGTAATCTGCTGCTTGCAAACAAAAAAACCACCGCTACCAGCGGTGGTT
TGTTTGCCGGATCAAGAGCTACCAACTCTTTTTCCGAAGGTAACTGGCTTCAGCAGAGCGCAGATACCAA
ATACTGTTCTTCTAGTGTAGCCGTAGTTAGGCCACCACTTCAAGAACTCTGTAGCACCGCCTACATACCT
CGCTCTGCTAATCCTGTTACCAGTGGCTGCTGCCAGTGGCGATAAGTCGTGTCTTACCGGGTTGGACTCA
AGACGATAGTTACCGGATAAGGCGCAGCGGTCGGGCTGAACGGGGGGTTCGTGCACACAGCCCAGCTTGG
AGCGAACGACCTACACCGAACTGAGATACCTACAGCGTGAGCTATGAGAAAGCGCCACGCTTCCCGAAGG
GAGAAAGGCGGACAGGTATCCGGTAAGCGGCAGGGTCGGAACAGGAGAGCGCACGAGGGAGCTTCCAGGG
GGAAACGCCTGGTATCTTTATAGTCCTGTCGGGTTTCGCCACCTCTGACTTGAGCGTCGATTTTTGTGAT
GCTCGTCAGGGGGGCGGAGCCTATGGAAAAACGCCAGCAACGCGGCCTTTTTACGGTTCCTGGCCTTTTG
CTGGCCTTTTGCTCACATGTTCTTTCCTGCGTTATCCCCTGATTCTGTGGATAACCGTATTACCGCCTTT
GAGTGAGCTGATACCGCTCGCCGCAGCCGAACGACCGAGCGCAGCGAGTCAGTGAGCGAGGAAGCGGAAG
AGCGCCCAATACGCAAACCGCCTCTCCCCGCGCGTTGGCCGATTCATTAATGCAGCTGGCACGACAGGTT
TCCCGACTGGAAAGCGGGCAGTGAGCGCAACGCAATTAATGTGAGTTAGCTCACTCATTAGGCACCCCAG
GCTTTACACTTTATGCTTCCGGCTCGTATGTTGTGTGGAATTGTGAGCGGATAACAATTTCACACAGGAA
ACAGCTATGACCATGATTACGCCAAGCGCGCAATTAACCCTCACTAAAGGGAACAAAAGCTGGAGCTCTA
TGACCATGATTACGCCAAGCGGGGTGTGTTGTTGGTGGGTTGGGTGTATAGTTTTTTCTCCTTGACGTTA
AAGTATAGAGGTATATTAACAATTTTTTGTTGATACTTTTATGACATTTGAATAAGAAGTAATACAAACT
GAAAATGTTGAAAGTATTAGTTAAAGTGGTTATGCAGCTTTTCCATTTATATATCTGTTAATAGATCAAA
AATCATCGCTTCGCTGATTAATTACCCCAGAAATAAGGCTAAAAAACTAATCGCATTATCATCCTATGGT
TGTTAATTTGATTCGTTAATTTGAAGGTTTGTGGGGCCAGGTTACTGCCAATTTTTCCTCTTCATAACCA
TAAAAGCTAGTATTGTAGAATCTTTATTGTTCGGAGCAGTGCGGCGCGAGGCACATCTGCGTTTCAGGAA
CGCGACCGGTGAAGACGAGGACGCACGGAGGAGAGTCTTCCGTCGGAGGGCTGTCGCCCGCTCGGCGGCT
TCTAATCCGTACTTCAATATAGCAATGAGCAGTTAAGCGTATTACTGAAAGTTCCAAAGAGAAGGTTTTT
TTAGGCTAAGATAATGGGGCTCTTTACATTTCCACAACATATAAGTAAGATTAGATATGGATATGTATAT
GGTGGTAATGCCATGTAATATGATTATTAAACTTCTTTGCGTCCATCCAAAAAAAAAGTAAGAATTTTTG
AAAATTCAATATAAATGTCTAAAGGTGAAGAATTATTCAGAATTCCAGCTGACCACCGACTAGTGGATCC
CCCATCACAAGTTTGTACAAAAAAGCAGGCTACAAAATGATCTCTGGAAAGTCAACAGACATGTGGATTG
AGAGGACGGCTGACATTACTTGGGAGAGTGATGCTGAAATCACAGGCTCTAGCGAAAGAGTAGATGTGAG
GCTGGATGATGATGGAAATTTTCAACTGATGAATGACCCCGGGGCACCATGGAAAGGAGGTGGAGGTTCA
GGGGGGGGTGGAGGAGGTGTTCTTTGGGACACACCATCACCCAAGGAGTACAAGAAGGGTGATACCACCA
CTGGCGTTTACAGAATCATGACTCGAGGTCTGCTTGGCAGTTACCAAGCTGGAGCCGGAGTGATGGTAGA
GGGGGTGTTCCACACACTATGGCACACCACTAAGGGAGCTGCTCTCATGAGTGGTGAGGGACGTCTGGAT
CCCTACTGGGGGAGCGTGAAAGAGGACCGACTTTGCTATGGGGGGCCATGGAAACTCCAACATAAATGGA
ATGGACATGATGAGGTCCAAATGATTGTCGTGGAGCCAGGGAAAAATGTGAAAAACGTCCAGACCAAGCC
CGGAGTGTTTAAGACACCAGAAGGAGAAATTGGGGCAGTTACGCTAGACTATCCTACCGGAACGTCAGGT
TCCCCCATTGTAGACAAAAATGGAGATGTGATTGGATTGTATGGGAACGGCGTCATCATGCCTAATGGTT
CATACATAAGCGCCATTGTGCAAGGAGAGAGAATGGAAGAACCGGCACCAGCTGGCTTCGAACCTGAAAT
GTTGTAAAACCCAGCTTTCTTGTACTAAGTGGTGATGGGCTGCAGGAATTCGATATCAAGCTTATCGATA
CCGTCGACCTCGAGTCATGTAATTAGTTATGTCACGCTTACATTCACGCCCTCCCCCCACATCCGCTCTA
ACCGAAAAGGAAGGAGTTAGACAACCTGAAGTCTAGGTCCCTATTTATTTTTTTATAGTTATGTTAGTAT
TAAGAACGTTATTTATATTTCAAATTTTTCTTTTTTTTCTGTACAGACGCGTGTACGCATGTAACATTAT
ACTGAAAACCTTGCTTGAGAAGGTTTTGGGACGCTCGAAGGCTTTAATTTGCGGCCGGTACCCAATTCGC
CCTATAGTGAGTCGTATTACGCGCGCTCACTGGCCGTCGTTTTACAACGTCGTGACTGGGAAAACCCTGG
CGTTACCCAACTTAATCGCCTTGCAGCACATCCCCCTTTCGCCAGCTGGCGTAATAGCGAAGAGGCCCGC
ACCGATCGCCCTTCCCAACAGTTGCGCAGCCTGAATGGCGAATGG
[124 nt withheld, positions 3126-3249]
C
[91 nt withheld, positions 3251-3341]
A
[49 nt withheld, positions 3343-3391]
CCTTTGACGTTGGAGTCCACGTTCTTT
[37 nt withheld, positions 3419-3455]
ACCCTATCTCGGTCTATTCTTTTGATTTATAAGGGATTTTGCCGATTTCGGCCTATTGGTTAAAAAATGA
GCTGATTTAACAAAAATTTAACGCGAATTTTAACAAAATATTAACGCTTACAATTTCCTGATGCGGTATT
TTCTCCTTACGCATCTGTGCGGTATTTCACACCGCATAGGGTAATAACTGATATAATTAAATTGAAGCTC
TAATTTGTGAGTTTAGTATACATGCATTTACTTATAATACAGTTTTTTAGTTTTGCTGGCCGCATCTTCT
CAAATATGCTTCCCAGCCTGCTTTTCTGTAACGTTCACCCTCTACCTTAGCATCCCTTCCCTTTGCAAAT
AGTCCTCTTCCAACAATAATAATGTCAGATCCTGTAGAGACCACATCATCCACGGTTCTATACTGTTGAC
CCAATGCGTCTCCCTTGTCATCTAAACCCACACCGGGTGTCATAATCAACCAATCGTAACCTTCATCTCT
TCCACCCATGTCTCTTTGAGCAATAAAGCCGATAACAAAATCTTTGTCGCTCTTCGCAATGTCAACAGTA
CCCTTAGTATATTCTCCAGTAGATAGGGAGCCCTTGCATGACAATTCTGCTAACATCAAAAGGCCTCTAG
GTTCCTTTGTTACTTCTTCTGCCGCCTGCTTCAAACCGCTAACAATACCTGGGCCCACCACACCGTGTGC
ATTCGTAATGTCTGCCCATTCTGCTATTCTGTATACACCCGCAGAGTACTGCAATTTGACTGTATTACCA
ATGTCAGCAAATTTTCTGTCTTCGAAGAGTAAAAAATTGTACTTGGCGGATAATGCCTTTAGCGGCTTAA
CTGTGCCCTCCATGGAAAAATCAGTCAAGATATCCACATGTGTTTTTAGTAAACAAATTTTGGGACCTAA
TGCTTCAACTAACTCCAGTAATTCCTTGGTGGTACGAACATCCAATGAAGCACACAAGTTTGTTTGCTTT
TCGTGCATGATATTAAATAGCTTGGCAGCAACAGGACTAGGATGAGTAGCAGCACGTTCCTTATATGTAG
CTTTCGACATGATTTATCTTCGTTTCCTGCAGGTTTTTGTTCTGTGCAGTTGGGTTAAGAATACTGGGCA
ATTTCATGTTTCTTCAACACTACATATGCGTATATATACCAATCTAAGTCTGTGCTCCTTCCTTCGTTCT
TCCTTCTGTTCGGAGATTACCGAATCAAAAAAATTTCAAGGAAACCGAAATCAAAAAAAAGAATAAAAAA
AAAATGATGAATTGAAAAGGTGGTATGGTGCACTCTCAGTACAATCTGCTCTGATGCCGCATAGTTAAGC
CAGCCCCGACACCCGCCAACACCCGCTGACGCGCCCTGACGGGCTTGTCTGCTCCCGGCATCCGCTTACA
GACAAGCTGTGACCGTCTCCGGGAGCTGCATGTGTCAGAGGTTTTCACCGTCATCACCGAAACGCGCGAG
ACGAAAGGGCCTCGTGATACGCCTATTTTTATAGGTTAATGTCATGATAATAATGGTTTCTTAGACGGAT
CGCTTGCCTGTAACTTACACGCGCCTCGTATCTTTTAATGATGGAATAATTTGGGAATTTACTCTGTGTT
TATTTATTTTTATGTTTTGTATTTGGATTTTAGAAAGTAAATAAAGAAGGTAGAAGAGTTACGGAATGAA
GAAAAAAAAATAAACAAAGGTTTAAAAAATTTCAACAAAAAGCGTACTTTACATATATATTTATTAGACA
AGAAAAGCAGATTAAATAGATATACATTCGATTAACGATAAGTAAAATGTAAAATCACAGGATTTTCGTG
TGTGGTCTTCTACACAGACAAGATGAAACAATTCGGCATTAATACCTGAGAGCAGGAAGAGCAAGATAAA
AGGTAGTATTTGTTGGCGATCCCCCTAGAGTCTTTTACATCTTCGGAAAACAAAAACTATTTTTTCTTTA
ATTTCTTTTTTTACTTTCTATTTTTAATTTATATATTTATATTAAAAAATTTAAATTATAATTATTTTTA
TAGCACGTGATGAAAAGGACCCAGGTGGCACTTTTCGGGGAAATGTGCGCGGAACCCCTATTTGTTTATT
TTTCTAAATACATTCAAATATGTATCCGCTCATGAGACAATAACCCTGATAAATGCTTCAATAATATTGA
AAAAGGAAGAGTATGAGTATTCAACATTTCCGTGTCGCCCTTATTCCCTTTTTTGCGGCATTTTGCCTTC
CTGTTTTTGCTCACCCAGAAACGCTGGTGAAAGTAAAAGATGCTGAAGATCAGTTGGGTGCACGAGTGGG
TTACATCGAACTGGATCTCAACAGCGGTAAGATCCTTGAGAGTTTTCGCCCCGAAGAACGTTTTCCAATG
ATGAGCACTTTTAAAGTTCTGCTATGTGGCGCGGTATTATCCCGTATTGACGCCGGGCAAGAGCAACTCG
GTCGCCGCATACACTATTCTCAGAATGACTTGGTTGAGTACTCACCAGTCACAGAAAAGCATCTTACGGA
TGGCATGACAGTAAGAGAATTATGCAGTGCTGCCATAACCATGAGTGATAACACTGCGGCCAACTTACTT
CTGACAACGATCGGAGGACCGAAGGAGCTAACCGCTTTTTTGCACAACATGGGGGATCATGTAACTCGCC
TTGATCGTTGGGAACCGGAGCTGAATGAAGCCATACCAAACGACGAGCGTGACACCACGATGCCTGTAGC
AATGGCAACAACGTTGCGCAAACTATTAACTGGCGAACTACTTACTCTAGCTTCCCGGCAACAATTAATA
GACTGGATGGAGGCGGATAAAGTTGCAGGACCACTTCTGCGCTCGGCCCTTCCGGCTGGCTGGTTTATTG
CTGATAAATCTGGAGCCGGTGAGCGTGGGTCTCGCGGTATCATTGCAGCACTGGGGCCAGATGGTAAGCC
CTCCCGTATCGTAGTTATCTACACGACGGGGAGTCAGGCAACTATGGATGAACGAAATAGACAGATCGCT
GAGATAGGTGCCTCACTGATTAAGCATTGGTAACTGTCAGACCAAGTTTACTCATATATACTTTAGATTG
ATTTAAAACTTCATTTTTAATTTAAAAGGATCTAGGTGAAGATCCTTTTTGATAATCTCATGACCAAAAT
CCCTTAACGTGAGTTTTCGTTCCACTGAGCGTCAGACCCCGTAGAAAAGATCAAAGGATCTTC
